>Addgene plasmid #101067 | pNO41 | depositor full sequence | sequence record 190498 | pNO41 sequence 2972 bps
ATTGCACTGAAATCTAGTAATATTTTATCTGATTAATAAGATGATCTTCTTGAGATCGTTTTGGTCTGCG
CGTAATCTCTTGCTCTGAAAACGAAAAAACCGCCTTGCAGGGCGGTTTTTCGAAGGTTCTCTGAGCTACC
AACTCTTTGAACCGAGGTAACTGGCTTGGAGGAGCGCAGTCACCAAAACTTGTCCTTTCAGTTTAGCCTT
AACCGGCGCATGACTTCAAGACTAACTCCTCTAAATCAATTACCAGTGGCTGCTGCCAGTGGTGCTTTTG
CATGTCTTTCCGGGTTGGACTCAAGACGATAGTTACCGGATAAGGCGCAGCGGTCGGACTGAACGGGGGG
TTCGTGCATACAGTCCAGCTTGGAGCGAACTGCCTACCCGGAACTGAGTGTCAGGCGTGGAATGAGACAA
ACGCGGCCATAACAGCGGAATGACACCGGTAAACCGAAAGGCAGGAACAGGAGAGCGCACGAGGGAGCCG
CCAGGGGGAAACGCCTGGTATCTTTATAGTCCTGTCGGGTTTCGCCACCACTGATTTGAGCGTCAGATTT
CGTGATGCTTGTCAGGGGGGCGGAGCCTATGGAAAAACGGCTTTGCCGCGGCCCTCTCACTTCCCTGTTA
AGTATCTTCCTGGCATCTTCCAGGAAATCTCCGCCCCGTTCGTAAGCCATTTCCGCTCGCCGCAGTCGAA
CGACCGAGCGTAGCGAGTCAGTGAGCGAGGAAGCGGAATATATCCCCTAGGTGGAGTCTGGCCTCAAATA
CAAAGTCTGCAAAGTCTCGAAATATTAAACCAGAGAATAAATAATTAAACGCCAAAATATTTCTAGCAAA
AACCCCAGTTATTAAACCGCCTAAGTCCCCCAGGAAAGGGGGATATAACAGTATAGATTTTGTCAGCCTT
CAGCTTGGCTTTACCGTCAAAAAAATTTACGGCTAGCTCAGCCCTAGGTATTATGCTAGCTCACACAGAA
TTCATTAAAGAGGAGAAAGGTACCATGAGTGTCAACTTAGCTTCCCAGTTGCGGGAAGGGACGAAAAAAT
CCCACTCCATGGCGGAGAACGTCGGCTTTGTCAAATGCTTCCTCAAGGGCGTTGTCGAGAAAAATTCCTA
CCGTAAGCTGGTTGGCAATCTCTACTTTGTCTACAGTGCCATGGAAGAGGAAATGGCAAAATTTAAGGAC
CATCCCATCCTCAGCCACATTTACTTCCCCGAACTCAACCGCAAACAAAGCCTAGAGCAAGACCTGCAAT
TCTATTACGGCTCCAACTGGCGGCAAGAAGTGAAAATTTCTGCCGCTGGCCAAGCCTATGTGGACCGAGT
CCGGCAAGTGGCCGCTACGGCCCCTGAATTGTTGGTGGCCCATTCCTACACCCGTTACCTGGGGGATCTT
TCCGGCGGTCAAATTCTCAAGAAAATTGCCCAAAATGCCATGAATCTCCACGATGGTGGCACAGCTTTCT
ATGAATTTGCCGACATTGATGACGAAAAGGCTTTTAAAAATACCTACCGTCAAGCTATGAATGATCTGCC
CATTGACCAAGCCACCGCCGAACGGATTGTGGATGAAGCCAATGACGCCTTTGCCATGAACATGAAAATG
TTCAACGAACTTGAAGGCAACCTGATCAAGGCGATCGGCATTATGGTGTTCAACAGCCTCACCCGTCGCC
GCAGTCAAGGCAGCACCGAAGTTGGCCTCGCCACCTCCGAAGGCTAGCCAGGCATCAAATAAAACGAAAG
GCTCAGTCGAAAGACTGGGCCTTTCGTTTTATCTGTTGTTTGTCGGTGAACGCTCTCTACTAGAGTCACA
CTGGCTCACCTTCGGGTGGGCCTTTCTGCGTTTATAGGTACCAGCAAGCGAACCGGAATTGCCAGCTGGG
GCGCCCTCTGGTAAGGTTGGGAAGCCCTGCAAAGTAAACTGGATGGCTTTCTTGCCGCCAAGGATCTGAT
GGCGCAGGGGATCAAGATCTGATCAAGAGACAGGATGAGGATCGTTTCGCATGAGGGAAGCGGTGATCGC
CGAAGTATCGACTCAACTATCAGAGGTAGTTGGCGTCATCGAGCGCCATCTCGAACCGACGTTGCTGGCC
GTACATTTGTACGGCTCCGCAGTGGATGGCGGCCTGAAGCCACACAGTGATATTGATTTGCTGGTTACGG
TGACCGTAAGGCTTGATGAAACAACGCGGCGAGCTTTGATCAACGACCTTTTGGAAACTTCGGCTTCCCC
TGGAGAGAGCGAGATTCTCCGCGCTGTAGAAGTCACCATTGTTGTGCACGACGACATCATTCCGTGGCGT
TATCCAGCTAAGCGCGAACTGCAATTTGGAGAATGGCAGCGCAATGACATTCTTGCAGGTATCTTCGAGC
CAGCCACGATCGACATTGATCTGGCTATCTTGCTGACAAAAGCAAGAGAACATAGCGTTGCCTTGGTAGG
TCCAGCGGCGGAGGAACTCTTTGATCCGGTTCCTGAACAGGATCTATTTGAGGCGCTAAATGAAACCTTA
ACGCTATGGAACTCGCCGCCCGACTGGGCTGGCGATGAGCGAAATGTAGTGCTTACGTTGTCCCGCATTT
GGTACAGCGCAGTAACCGGCAAAATCGCGCCGAAGGATGTCGCTGCCGACTGGGCAATGGAGCGCCTGCC
GGCCCAGTATCAGCCCGTCATACTTGAAGCTAGACAGGCTTATCTTGGACAAGAAGAAGATCGCTTGGCC
TCGCGCGCAGATCAGTTGGAAGAATTTGTCCACTACGTGAAAGGCGAGATCACCAAGGTAGTCGGCAAAT
AAGAGCTCGCTTGGACTCCTGTTGATAGATCCAGTAATGACCTCAGAACTCCATCTGGATTTGTTCAGAA
CGCTCGGTTGCCGCCGGGCGTTTTTTATTGGTGAGAATCCAAGCACTAGTAACAACTTATATCGTATGGG
GCTGACTTCAGGTGCTACATTTGAAGAGATAA
Features (pLannotate 1.2.2; 8 found; start..end, strand, type, name):
     50..595     +  rep_origin     p15A ori: Plasmids containing the medium-copy-number p15A origin of replication can be propagated in E. coli cells that contain a second plasmid with the ColE1 origin.
    683..738     +  rep_origin     RSF ori (fragment): Plasmids containing the RSF 1030 origin of replication can be propagated in E. coli cells that contain additional plasmids with compatible origins.
   1005..1724    +  CDS            pbsA1: HO1_SYNY3 - Experimental evidence at protein level: Swiss-Prot protein existence level 1. Catalyzes the opening of the heme ring with the release of iron. Key enzyme in the synthesis of the chromophoric part of the photosynthetic antennae. From Synechocystis sp. (strain PCC 6803 / Kazusa).
   1736..1807    +  terminator     rrnB T1 terminator: transcription terminator T1 from the E. coli rrnB gene
   1823..1850    +  terminator     T7Te terminator: phage T7 early transcription terminator
   1863..1979    +  CDS            tnpA (fragment): TN5P_ECOLX - Also known as tnp. Experimental evidence at protein level: Swiss-Prot protein existence level 1. Mediates transposition of transposon Tn5 by a 'cut and paste' mechanism. First, the monomeric transposase binds the 19 bp inverted DNA repeats flanking the transposon. Then, dimerization of the DNA- bound transposase creates a synaptic DNA complex. After nicking of the first DNA strand, excision of the transposon proceeds through a series of intermediates. The transposase then mediates the insertion of the transposon at a new site by strand transfer. The activity of the wild- type tran
   2011..2802    +  CDS            SmR: aminoglycoside adenylyltransferase (Murphy, 1985); aadA; confers resistance to spectinomycin and streptomycin
   2814..2908    +  terminator     lambda t0 terminator: transcription terminator from phage lambda
