>Addgene plasmid #101067 | pNO41 | addgene full sequence | sequence record 198250 | Addgene NGS Result
ATTGCACTGAAATCTAGTAATATTTTATCTGATTAATAAGATGATCTTCTTGAGATCGTTTTGGTCTGCG
CGTAATCTCTTGCTCTGAAAACGAAAAAACCGCCTTGCAGGGCGGTTTTTCGAAGGTTCTCTGAGCTACC
AACTCTTTGAACCGAGGTAACTGGCTTGGAGGAGCGCAGTCACCAAAACTTGTCCTTTCAGTTTAGCCTT
AACCGGCGCATGACTTCAAGACTAACTCCTCTAAATCAATTACCAGTGGCTGCTGCCAGTGGTGCTTTTG
CATGTCTTTCCGGGTTGGACTCAAGACGATAGTTACCGGATAAGGCGCAGCGGTCGGACTGAACGGGGGG
TTCGTGCATACAGTCCAGCTTGGAGCGAACTGCCTACCCGGAACTGAGTGTCAGGCGTGGAATGAGACAA
ACGCGGCCATAACAGCGGAATGACACCGGTAAACCGAAAGGCAGGAACAGGAGAGCGCACGAGGGAGCCG
CCAGGGGGAAACGCCTGGTATCTTTATAGTCCTGTCGGGTTTCGCCACCACTGATTTGAGCGTCAGATTT
CGTGATGCTTGTCAGGGGGGCGGAGCCTATGGAAAAACGGCTTTGCCGCGGCCCTCTCACTTCCCTGTTA
AGTATCTTCCTGGCATCTTCCAGGAAATCTCCGCCCCGTTCGTAAGCCATTTCCGCTCGCCGCAGTCGAA
CGACCGAGCGTAGCGAGTCAGTGAGCGAGGAAGCGGAATATATCCCCTAGGTGGAGTCTGGCCTCAAATA
CAAAGTCTGCAAAGTCTCGAAATATTAAACCAGAGAATAAATAATTAAACGCCAAAATATTTCTAGCAAA
AACCCCAGTTATTAAACCGCCTAAGTCCCCCAGGAAAGGGGGATATAACAGTATAGATTTTGTCAGCCTT
CAGCTTGGCTTTACCGTCAAAAAAATTTACGGCTAGCTCAGCCCTAGGTATTATGCTAGCTCACACAGAA
TTCATTAAAGAGGAGAAAGGTACCATGAGTGTCAACTTAGCTTCCCAGTTGCGGGAAGGGACGAAAAAAT
CCCACTCCATGGCGGAGAACGTCGGCTTTGTCAAATGCTTCCTCAAGGGCGTTGTCGAGAAAAATTCCTA
CCGTAAGCTGGTTGGCAATCTCTACTTTGTCTACAGTGCCATGGAAGAGGAAATGGCAAAATTTAAGGAC
CATCCCATCCTCAGCCACATTTACTTCCCCGAACTCAACCGCAAACAAAGCCTAGAGCAAGACCTGCAAT
TCTATTACGGCTCCAACTGGCGGCAAGAAGTGAAAATTTCTGCCGCTGGCCAAGCCTATGTGGACCGAGT
CCGGCAAGTGGCCGCTACGGCCCCTGAATTGTTGGTGGCCCATTCCTACACCCGTTACCTGGGGGATCTT
TCCGGCGGTCAAATTCTCAAGAAAATTGCCCAAAATGCCATGAATCTCCACGATGGTGGCACAGCTTTCT
ATGAATTTGCCGACATTGATGACGAAAAGGCTTTTAAAAATACCTACCGTCAAGCTATGAATGATCTGCC
CATTGACCAAGCCACCGCCGAACGGATTGTGGATGAAGCCAATGACGCCTTTGCCATGAACATGAAAATG
TTCAACGAACTTGAAGGCAACCTGATCAAGGCGATCGGCATTATGGTGTTCAACAGCCTCACCCGTCGCC
GCAGTCAAGGCAGCACCGAAGTTGGCCTCGCCACCTCCGAAGGCTAGCCAGGCATCAAATAAAACGAAAG
GCTCAGTCGAAAGACTGGGCCTTTCGTTTTATCTGTTGTTTGTCGGTGAACGCTCTCTACTAGAGTCACA
CTGGCTCACCTTCGGGTGGGCCTTTCTGCGTTTATAGGTACCAGCAAGCGAACCGGAATTGCCAGCTGGG
GCGCCCTCTGGTAAGGTTGGGAAGCCCTGCAAAGTAAACTGGATGGCTTTCTTGCCGCCAAGGATCTGAT
GGCGCAGGGGATCAAGATCTGATCAAGAGACAGGATGAGGATCGTTTCGTATGAGGGAAGCGGTGATCGC
CGAAGTATCGACTCAACTATCAGAGGTAGTTGGCGTCATCGAGCGCCATCTCGAACCGACGTTGCTGGCC
GTACATTTGTACGGCTCCGCAGTGGATGGCGGCCTGAAGCCACACAGTGATATTGATTTGCTGGTTACGG
TGACCGTAAGGCTTGATGAAACAACGCGGCGAGCTTTGATCAACGACCTTTTGGAAACTTCGGCTTCCCC
TGGAGAGAGCGAGATTCTCCGCGCTGTAGAAGTCACCATTGTTGTGCACGACGACATCATTCCGTGGCGT
TATCCAGCTAAGCGCGAACTGCAATTTGGAGAATGGCAGCGCAATGACATTCTTGCAGGTATCTTCGAGC
CAGCCACGATCGACATTGATCTGGCTATCTTGCTGACAAAAGCAAGAGAACATAGCGTTGCCTTGGTAGG
TCCAGCGGCGGAGGAACTCTTTGATCCGGTTCCTGAACAGGATCTATTTGAGGCGCTAAATGAAACCTTA
ACGCTATGGAACTCGCCGCCCGACTGGGCTGGCGATGAGCGAAATGTAGTGCTTACGTTGTCCCGCATTT
GGTACAGCGCAGTAACCGGCAAAATCGCGCCGAAGGATGTCGCTGCCGACTGGGCAATGGAGCGCCTGCC
GGCCCAGTATCAGCCCGTCATACTTGAAGCTAGACAGGCTTATCTTGGACAAGAAGAAGATCGCTTGGCC
TCGCGCGCAGATCAGTTGGAAGAATTTGTCCACTACGTGAAAGGCGAGATCACCAAGGTAGTCGGCAAAT
AAGAGCTCGCTTGGACTCCTGTTGATAGATCCAGTAATGACCTCAGAACTCCATCTGGATTTGTTCAGAA
CGCTCGGTTGCCGCCGGGCGTTTTTTATTGGTGAGAATCCAAGCACTAGTAACAACTTATATCGTATGGG
GCTGACTTCAGGTGCTACATTTGAAGAGATAA
Features (pLannotate 1.2.2; 8 found; start..end, strand, type, name):
     50..595     +  rep_origin     p15A ori: Plasmids containing the medium-copy-number p15A origin of replication can be propagated in E. coli cells that contain a second plasmid with the ColE1 origin.
    683..738     +  rep_origin     RSF ori (fragment): Plasmids containing the RSF 1030 origin of replication can be propagated in E. coli cells that contain additional plasmids with compatible origins.
   1005..1724    +  CDS            pbsA1: HO1_SYNY3 - Experimental evidence at protein level: Swiss-Prot protein existence level 1. Catalyzes the opening of the heme ring with the release of iron. Key enzyme in the synthesis of the chromophoric part of the photosynthetic antennae. From Synechocystis sp. (strain PCC 6803 / Kazusa).
   1736..1807    +  terminator     rrnB T1 terminator: transcription terminator T1 from the E. coli rrnB gene
   1823..1850    +  terminator     T7Te terminator: phage T7 early transcription terminator
   1863..1979    +  CDS            tnpA (fragment): TN5P_ECOLX - Also known as tnp. Experimental evidence at protein level: Swiss-Prot protein existence level 1. Mediates transposition of transposon Tn5 by a 'cut and paste' mechanism. First, the monomeric transposase binds the 19 bp inverted DNA repeats flanking the transposon. Then, dimerization of the DNA- bound transposase creates a synaptic DNA complex. After nicking of the first DNA strand, excision of the transposon proceeds through a series of intermediates. The transposase then mediates the insertion of the transposon at a new site by strand transfer. The activity of the wild- type tran
   2011..2802    +  CDS            SmR: aminoglycoside adenylyltransferase (Murphy, 1985); aadA; confers resistance to spectinomycin and streptomycin
   2814..2908    +  terminator     lambda t0 terminator: transcription terminator from phage lambda
