[The description below was written by a language model from this plasmid's Addgene catalogue record and pLannotate feature annotations shown in this document.]
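Description:
pNO41 is a small (about 3 kb) bacterial expression plasmid built on a pACYCDuet-1-derived backbone. It serves as the chromophore-production component of an engineered near-infrared light sensor for E. coli based on the BphP1–PpsR2 system. It replicates from the p15A origin, which is compatible with ColE1-type plasmids and so allows pNO41 to be co-maintained with the other plasmids of a multi-plasmid sensor. The catalogue lists it as high copy, although p15A is generally regarded as a medium-copy origin. A short fragment annotated as RSF origin next to p15A is probably a backbone remnant or sequence-similarity hit rather than a functional second origin. Selection is by spectinomycin through the aadA (SmR) aminoglycoside adenylyltransferase gene, which is followed by the lambda t0 terminator. A small tnpA fragment from Tn5 lies just upstream of the marker and appears to be non-functional carry-over sequence.

The payload is ho1 (pbsA1), the heme oxygenase 1 gene from Synechocystis sp. PCC 6803, roughly 720 bp long. Heme oxygenase opens the heme ring with release of iron to yield biliverdin, the bilin chromophore that bacteriophytochromes such as BphP1 need in order to sense light. Expressing ho1 therefore lets E. coli make the chromophore from its own heme instead of needing it supplied externally. The coding sequence is followed by tandem rrnB T1 and T7Te terminators, which insulate it from downstream elements. No promoter or ribosome binding site is annotated upstream of ho1, so the record does not state how its expression is driven. The plasmid is intended for use alongside the sensor and output plasmids in synthetic biology and optogenetic control of bacterial gene expression.
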