Addgene plasmid #101067: pNO41
Purpose: BphP1-PpsR2 chromophore plasmid; ho1
Depositing lab: Jeffrey Tabor. Depositing organization: Rice University. Publication: Engineering an E. coli near-infrared light sensor. Ong NTX, Olson EJ, Tabor JJ. ACS Synth Biol. 2017 Nov 1. doi: 10.1021/acssynbio.7b00289. PubMed 29091422.
Backbone
  Vector backbone: pACYCDuet-1
  Total vector size (bp): 2972
  Vector type: Bacterial Expression, Synthetic Biology
Growth in bacteria
  Bacterial resistance: Spectinomycin, 50 μg/mL
  Growth temperature: 37°C
  Growth strain: DH5alpha
  Copy number: High Copy
Gene/Insert
  Gene/Insert name: ho1
  Species: Synechocystis sp. PCC 6803
  Insert size (bp): 723
  GenBank ID: ALJ66630.1
Terms and licenses: Academic/Nonprofit Terms; Industry Terms: Not Available to Industry
How to cite: pNO41 was a gift from Jeffrey Tabor (Addgene plasmid # 101067 ; http://n2t.net/addgene:101067 ; RRID:Addgene_101067)
